Addgene plasmid #241346: pQE-9-RTXMCR-TYL-X2A-C
Purpose: Repeats-In-Toxin (RTX) protein consensus sequence GGAGADTYL repeated nine times with C-terminal Capping Domain
Depositing lab: Danielle Mai. Depositing organization: Stanford University. Publication: Repetitive proteins that undergo large conformational changes evade structural prediction algorithms. Chang MP, Jin T, Gudinas AP, Fernandez D, Alexander-Katz A, Matsui T, Mai DJ. J Chem Phys. 2025 Dec 14;163(22):224906. doi: 10.1063/5.0304777. PubMed 41379425.
Backbone
  Vector backbone: pQE-9
  Vector type: Bacterial Expression
Growth in bacteria
  Bacterial resistance: Ampicillin, 100 μg/mL
  Growth temperature: 37°C
  Growth strain: DH5alpha
  Copy number: High Copy
Gene/Insert
  Gene/Insert name: RTXMCR-TYL-X2A-C
  Species: Synthetic
  Promoter: T5
  Tag / fusion protein: 6xHis (N terminal on backbone)
  Cloning method: Restriction Enzyme; 5′ cloning site BamHI (not destroyed); 3′ cloning site HindIII (not destroyed)
Terms and licenses: Academic/Nonprofit Terms; Industry Terms: Not Available to Industry
How to cite: pQE-9-RTXMCR-TYL-X2A-C was a gift from Danielle Mai (Addgene plasmid # 241346 ; http://n2t.net/addgene:241346 ; RRID:Addgene_241346)
