[The description below was written by a language model from this plasmid's Addgene catalogue record and pLannotate feature annotations shown in this document.]
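Description:
pQE-9-RTXMCR-TYL-X2A-C is a bacterial expression plasmid built on the pQE-9 backbone for producing a synthetic repeats-in-toxin (RTX) protein in E. coli. It replicates from a high-copy ColE1/pMB1-type origin and is selected with ampicillin through the β-lactamase gene (AmpR) and its native promoter. The sequenced record (about 5.2 kb) also shows a pBR322 bom region, a short rop fragment, and a cat coding sequence preceded by only a fragment of its promoter, flanked by the lambda t0 and rrnB T1 terminators. The catalogue lists ampicillin as the only resistance. A lacI gene driven by the lacIq promoter is present on the plasmid, so the construct supplies its own elevated level of lac repressor.

The insert, cloned between BamHI and HindIII sites that remain intact, encodes a designed RTX domain in which a consensus nonapeptide motif is repeated nine times and followed by a C-terminal capping domain. The annotation detects a fragment matching the Bordetella pertussis adenylate cyclase toxin (CyaA) near the 3′ end of the open reading frame; this is plausibly the capping domain, though the record does not say so explicitly. Expression is driven by the phage T5 promoter, which is recognised by E. coli RNA polymerase and is controlled by lac operator sequences, so transcription is repressed by LacI and induced with IPTG. A backbone-encoded N-terminal 6xHis tag allows metal-affinity purification, and the lambda t0 terminator ends the transcript. The associated publication concerns repetitive proteins that undergo large conformational changes, so the plasmid is presumably used to make recombinant protein for structural and biophysical study.
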