Features (pLannotate 1.2.2; 17 found; start..end, strand, type, name):
     10..54      +  promoter       T5 promoter: bacteriophage T5 promoter for E. coli RNA polymerase, with embedded lac operator
     62..78      +  protein_bind   lac operator: The lac repressor binds to the lac operator to inhibit transcription in E. coli. This inhibition can be relieved by adding lactose or isopropyl-β-D-thiogalactopyranoside (IPTG). lac repressor encoded by lacI
    127..144     +  CDS            7xHis (fragment): 6xHis affinity tag
    433..618     +  CDS            cya (fragment): CYAA_BORP1 - Also known as cyaA. Experimental evidence at protein level: Swiss-Prot protein existence level 1. This adenylate cyclase belongs to a special class of bacterial toxin. It causes whooping cough by acting on mammalian cells by elevating cAMP-concentration and thus disrupts normal cell function. From Bordetella pertussis (strain ATCC 9797 / DSM 5571 / NCTC 10739 / 18323).
    658..752     +  terminator     lambda t0 terminator: transcription terminator from phage lambda
    767..795     +  promoter       cat promoter (fragment): promoter of the E. coli cat gene encoding chloramphenicol acetyltransferase
    796..1452    +  CDS            cat: CAT_ECOLX - Experimental evidence at protein level: Swiss-Prot protein existence level 1. This enzyme is an effector of chloramphenicol resistance in bacteria. From Escherichia coli. This protein is used as a marker in many commonly used cloning vectors, such as pACYC184.
   1520..1606    +  terminator     rrnB T1 terminator: Escherichia coli rrnB; transcription terminator T1 from the E. coli rrnB gene
   1629..1646    -  promoter       tet promoter (fragment): E. coli promoter for tetracycline efflux protein gene
   1665..1686    -  protein_bind   CAP binding site: CAP binding activates transcription in the presence of cAMP. E. coli catabolite activator protein
   1699..2781    -  CDS            lacI: lac repressor; lacI; The lac repressor binds to the lac operator to inhibit transcription in E. coli. This inhibition can be relieved by adding lactose or isopropyl-β-D-thiogalactopyranoside (IPTG).
   2782..2859    -  promoter       lacIq promoter: lacI (mutant); In the lacIq allele, a single base change in the promoter boosts expression of the lacI gene about 10-fold.
   2908..2949    +  CDS            rop (fragment): Rop protein, which maintains plasmids at low copy number; rop
   3051..3191    +  misc_feature   bom: basis of mobility region from pBR322
   3377..3965    -  rep_origin     ori: high-copy-number ColE1/pMB1/pBR322/pUC origin of replication
   4136..4996    -  CDS            AmpR: β-lactamase; bla; confers resistance to ampicillin, carbenicillin, and related antibiotics
   4997..5101    -  promoter       AmpR promoter: bla
>Addgene plasmid #241346 | pQE-9-RTXMCR-TYL-X2A-C | addgene full sequence | sequence record 485301 | Addgene NGS Result
CTCGAGAAATCATAAAAAATTTATTTGCTTTGTGAGCGGATAACAATTATAATAGATTCAATTGTGAGCG
GATAACAATTTCACACAGAATTCATTAAAGAGGAGAAATTAACTATGAGAGGATCGCATCACCATCACCA
TCACGGATCCCATATGGAGCTCGGCGCTAGCGGAGGCGCCGGGGCCGATACCTACCTGGGTGGCGCAGGT
GCAGACACGTACCTGGGAGGTGCCGGCGCGGATACATATCTCGGGGGCGCTGGGGCCGACACATATCTCG
GTGGCGCGGGGGCTGACACTTATCTTGGGGGTGCAGGCGCTGATACGTACCTGGGTGGAGCGGGCGCGGA
TACTTATCTGGGAGGTGCTGGCGCAGACACCTATCTGGGCGGAGCAGGTGCGGACACTTACTTGATTAAT
GCAGGAGCCGATCAGTTATGGTTTGCTCGTCAAGGGAATGATCTTGAGATTCGCATTTTAGGTACCGATG
ATGCGTTAACAGTACACGATTGGTATAGAGACGCCGATCATCGGGTTGAAATCATACATGCCGCAAACCA
GGCTGTCGATCAAGCAGGTATCGAAAAATTGGTGGAAGCGATGGCCCAGTATCCGGATGAATTCACTAGT
CTCGAGAAGCTTAATTAGCTGAGCTTGGACTCCTGTTGATAGATCCAGTAATGACCTCAGAACTCCATCT
GGATTTGTTCAGAACGCTCGGTTGCCGCCGGGCGTTTTTTATTGGTGAGAATCCAAGCTAGCTTGGCGAG
ATTTTCAGGAGCTAAGGAAGCTAAAATGGAGAAAAAAATCACTGGATATACCACCGTTGATATATCCCAA
TGGCATCGTAAAGAACATTTTGAGGCATTTCAGTCAGTTGCTCAATGTACCTATAACCAGACCGTTCAGC
TGGATATTACGGCCTTTTTAAAGACCGTAAAGAAAAATAAGCACAAGTTTTATCCGGCCTTTATTCACAT
TCTTGCCCGCCTGATGAATGCTCATCCGGAATTTCGTATGGCAATGAAAGACGGTGAGCTGGTGATATGG
GATAGTGTTCACCCTTGTTACACCGTTTTCCATGAGCAAACTGAAACGTTTTCATCGCTCTGGAGTGAAT
ACCACGACGATTTCCGGCAGTTTCTACACATATATTCGCAAGATGTGGCGTGTTACGGTGAAAACCTGGC
CTATTTCCCTAAAGGGTTTATTGAGAATATGTTTTTCGTCTCAGCCAATCCCTGGGTGAGTTTCACCAGT
TTTGATTTAAACGTGGCCAATATGGACAACTTCTTCGCCCCCGTTTTCACCATGGGCAAATATTATACGC
AAGGCGACAAGGTGCTGATGCCGCTGGCGATTCAGGTTCATCATGCCGTTTGTGATGGCTTCCATGTCGG
CAGAATGCTTAATGAATTACAACAGTACTGCGATGAGTGGCAGGGCGGGGCGTAATTTTTTTAAGGCAGT
TATTGGTGCCCTTAAACGCCTGGGGTAATGACTCTCTAGCTTGAGGCATCAAATAAAACGAAAGGCTCAG
TCGAAAGACTGGGCCTTTCGTTTTATCTGTTGTTTGTCGGTGAACGCTCTCCTGAGTAGGACAAATCCGC
CCTCTAGATTACGTGCAGTCGATGATAAGCTGTCAAACATGAGAATTGTGCCTAATGAGTGAGCTAACTT
ACATTAATTGCGTTGCGCTCACTGCCCGCTTTCCAGTCGGGAAACCTGTCGTGCCAGCTGCATTAATGAA
TCGGCCAACGCGCGGGGAGAGGCGGTTTGCGTATTGGGCGCCAGGGTGGTTTTTCTTTTCACCAGTGAGA
CGGGCAACAGCTGATTGCCCTTCACCGCCTGGCCCTGAGAGAGTTGCAGCAAGCGGTCCACGCTGGTTTG
CCCCAGCAGGCGAAAATCCTGTTTGATGGTGGTTAACGGCGGGATATAACATGAGCTGTCTTCGGTATCG
TCGTATCCCACTACCGAGATATCCGCACCAACGCGCAGCCCGGACTCGGTAATGGCGCGCATTGCGCCCA
GCGCCATCTGATCGTTGGCAACCAGCATCGCAGTGGGAACGATGCCCTCATTCAGCATTTGCATGGTTTG
TTGAAAACCGGACATGGCACTCCAGTCGCCTTCCCGTTCCGCTATCGGCTGAATTTGATTGCGAGTGAGA
TATTTATGCCAGCCAGCCAGACGCAGACGCGCCGAGACAGAACTTAATGGGCCCGCTAACAGCGCGATTT
GCTGGTGACCCAATGCGACCAGATGCTCCACGCCCAGTCGCGTACCGTCTTCATGGGAGAAAATAATACT
GTTGATGGGTGTCTGGTCAGAGACATCAAGAAATAACGCCGGAACATTAGTGCAGGCAGCTTCCACAGCA
ATGGCATCCTGGTCATCCAGCGGATAGTTAATGATCAGCCCACTGACGCGTTGCGCGAGAAGATTGTGCA
CCGCCGCTTTACAGGCTTCGACGCCGCTTCGTTCTACCATCGACACCACCACGCTGGCACCCAGTTGATC
GGCGCGAGATTTAATCGCCGCGACAATTTGCGACGGCGCGTGCAGGGCCAGACTGGAGGTGGCAACGCCA
ATCAGCAACGACTGTTTGCCCGCCAGTTGTTGTGCCACGCGGTTGGGAATGTAATTCAGCTCCGCCATCG
CCGCTTCCACTTTTTCCCGCGTTTTCGCAGAAACGTGGCTGGCCTGGTTCACCACGCGGGAAACGGTCTG
ATAAGAGACACCGGCATACTCTGCGACATCGTATAACGTTACTGGTTTCACATTCACCACCCTGAATTGA
CTCTCTTCCGGGCGCTATCATGCCATACCGCGAAAGGTTTTGCACCATTCGATGGTGTCGGAATTTCGGG
CAGCGTTGGGTCCTGGCCACGGGTGCGCATGATCTAGAGCTGCCTCGCGCGTTTCGGTGATGACGGTGAA
AACCTCTGACACATGCAGCTCCCGGAGACGGTCACAGCTTGTCTGTAAGCGGATGCCGGGAGCAGACAAG
CCCGTCAGGGCGCGTCAGCGGGTGTTGGCGGGTGTCGGGGCGCAGCCATGACCCAGTCACGTAGCGATAG
CGGAGTGTATACTGGCTTAACTATGCGGCATCAGAGCAGATTGTACTGAGAGTGCACCATATGCGGTGTG
AAATACCGCACAGATGCGTAAGGAGAAAATACCGCATCAGGCGCTCTTCCGCTTCCTCGCTCACTGACTC
GCTGCGCTCGGTCGTTCGGCTGCGGCGAGCGGTATCAGCTCACTCAAAGGCGGTAATACGGTTATCCACA
GAATCAGGGGATAACGCAGGAAAGAACATGTGAGCAAAAGGCCAGCAAAAGGCCAGGAACCGTAAAAAGG
CCGCGTTGCTGGCGTTTTTCCATAGGCTCCGCCCCCCTGACGAGCATCACAAAAATCGACGCTCAAGTCA
GAGGTGGCGAAACCCGACAGGACTATAAAGATACCAGGCGTTTCCCCCTGGAAGCTCCCTCGTGCGCTCT
CCTGTTCCGACCCTGCCGCTTACCGGATACCTGTCCGCCTTTCTCCCTTCGGGAAGCGTGGCGCTTTCTC
ATAGCTCACGCTGTAGGTATCTCAGTTCGGTGTAGGTCGTTCGCTCCAAGCTGGGCTGTGTGCACGAACC
CCCCGTTCAGCCCGACCGCTGCGCCTTATCCGGTAACTATCGTCTTGAGTCCAACCCGGTAAGACACGAC
TTATCGCCACTGGCAGCAGCCACTGGTAACAGGATTAGCAGAGCGAGGTATGTAGGCGGTGCTACAGAGT
TCTTGAAGTGGTGGCCTAACTACGGCTACACTAGAAGGACAGTATTTGGTATCTGCGCTCTGCTGAAGCC
AGTTACCTTCGGAAAAAGAGTTGGTAGCTCTTGATCCGGCAAACAAACCACCGCTGGTAGCGGTGGTTTT
TTTGTTTGCAAGCAGCAGATTACGCGCAGAAAAAAAGGATCTCAAGAAGATCCTTTGATCTTTTCTACGG
GGTCTGACGCTCAGTGGAACGAAAACTCACGTTAAGGGATTTTGGTCATGAGATTATCAAAAAGGATCTT
CACCTAGATCCTTTTAAATTAAAAATGAAGTTTTAAATCAATCTAAAGTATATATGAGTAAACTTGGTCT
GACAGTTACCAATGCTTAATCAGTGAGGCACCTATCTCAGCGATCTGTCTATTTCGTTCATCCATAGTTG
CCTGACTCCCCGTCGTGTAGATAACTACGATACGGGAGGGCTTACCATCTGGCCCCAGTGCTGCAATGAT
ACCGCGAGACCCACGCTCACCGGCTCCAGATTTATCAGCAATAAACCAGCCAGCCGGAAGGGCCGAGCGC
AGAAGTGGTCCTGCAACTTTATCCGCCTCCATCCAGTCTATTAATTGTTGCCGGGAAGCTAGAGTAAGTA
GTTCGCCAGTTAATAGTTTGCGCAACGTTGTTGCCATTGCTACAGGCATCGTGGTGTCACGCTCGTCGTT
TGGTATGGCTTCATTCAGCTCCGGTTCCCAACGATCAAGGCGAGTTACATGATCCCCCATGTTGTGCAAA
AAAGCGGTTAGCTCCTTCGGTCCTCCGATCGTTGTCAGAAGTAAGTTGGCCGCAGTGTTATCACTCATGG
TTATGGCAGCACTGCATAATTCTCTTACTGTCATGCCATCCGTAAGATGCTTTTCTGTGACTGGTGAGTA
CTCAACCAAGTCATTCTGAGAATAGTGTATGCGGCGACCGAGTTGCTCTTGCCCGGCGTCAATACGGGAT
AATACCGCGCCACATAGCAGAACTTTAAAAGTGCTCATCATTGGAAAACGTTCTTCGGGGCGAAAACTCT
CAAGGATCTTACCGCTGTTGAGATCCAGTTCGATGTAACCCACTCGTGCACCCAACTGATCTTCAGCATC
TTTTACTTTCACCAGCGTTTCTGGGTGAGCAAAAACAGGAAGGCAAAATGCCGCAAAAAAGGGAATAAGG
GCGACACGGAAATGTTGAATACTCATACTCTTCCTTTTTCAATATTATTGAAGCATTTATCAGGGTTATT
GTCTCATGAGCGGATACATATTTGAATGTATTTAGAAAAATAAACAAATAGGGGTTCCGCGCACATTTCC
CCGAAAAGTGCCACCTGACGTCTAAGAAACCATTATTATCATGACATTAACCTATAAAAATAGGCGTATC
ACGAGGCCCTTTCGTCTTCAC
